Addgene plasmid #154458: pCDNA5/mCherry-pBirA-HA
Purpose: expresses mCherry-pBirA-HA/biochemical assay
Depositing lab: Hyun-Woo Rhee. Depositing organization: Seoul National University. Publication: Contact-ID, a tool for profiling organelle contact sites, reveals regulatory proteins of mitochondrial-associated membrane formation. Kwak C, Shin S, Park JS, Jung M, Nhung TTM, Kang MG, Lee C, Kwon TH, Park SK, Mun JY, Kim JS, Rhee HW. Proc Natl Acad Sci U S A. 2020 May 15. pii: 1916584117. doi: 10.1073/pnas.1916584117. PubMed 32414919.
Backbone
  Vector backbone: pCDNA5
  Backbone size w/o insert (bp): 5089
  Total vector size (bp): 6810
  Vector type: Mammalian Expression
  Selectable markers: Hygromycin
Growth in bacteria
  Bacterial resistance: Ampicillin, 100 μg/mL
  Growth temperature: 37°C
  Growth strain: DH5alpha
  Copy number: High Copy
Gene/Insert
  Gene/Insert name: mCherry-pBirA-HA
  Species: H. sapiens (human)
  Insert size (bp): 1721
  Promoter: CMV-F, T7 promoter
  Cloning method: Restriction Enzyme; 5′ cloning site HindIII, KpnI, ClaI (not destroyed); 3′ cloning site AscI, XhoI (not destroyed)
  Sequencing primers: 5′ T7 promoter, CMV-F; 3′ BGH-rev
Terms and licenses: Academic/Nonprofit Terms; Industry Terms: Not Available to Industry
How to cite: pCDNA5/mCherry-pBirA-HA was a gift from Hyun-Woo Rhee (Addgene plasmid # 154458 ; http://n2t.net/addgene:154458 ; RRID:Addgene_154458)
