[The description below was written by a language model from this plasmid's Addgene catalogue record and pLannotate feature annotations shown in this document.]
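Description:
pCDNA5/mCherry-pBirA-HA is a 6.8 kb mammalian expression plasmid built on a pCDNA5 backbone. It is propagated in E. coli at high copy through a ColE1/pUC-type origin with ampicillin selection (AmpR). Its layout matches the FRT/TO style of this vector family. The CMV enhancer and promoter are followed by short annotated tet-operator fragments, which suggests that expression can be made tetracycline-regulated in cells that supply the Tet repressor, although the record does not say so explicitly. A single FRT site sits directly upstream of a hygromycin resistance gene that has no clearly annotated promoter of its own and ends in an SV40 poly(A) signal. This arrangement is typically used for FLP-mediated integration into a host cell line that carries a matching FRT landing site. Correct recombination then activates hygromycin resistance and allows selection of isogenic stable lines.

The 1.7 kb insert encodes a fusion of the red fluorescent protein mCherry to a promiscuous biotin ligase. The feature table identifies the ligase as the R118G mutant of E. coli BirA (BirA*/BioID). The catalogue lists the insert species as human, but the annotated parts derive from Discosoma and E. coli. The name indicates a C-terminal HA epitope tag, which is not separately annotated. Transcription ends at the bGH polyadenylation signal, and the catalogue also lists a T7 promoter upstream of the insert. The promiscuous ligase biotinylates nearby proteins, which can be captured with streptavidin, while mCherry and HA allow visualisation and detection of the fusion. The stated purpose is use in biochemical assays, in the context of a study that developed a proximity-labelling tool for profiling organelle contact sites. The fusion contains no annotated targeting sequence, and the record does not define its exact role in that work.
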