Features (pLannotate 1.2.2; 22 found; start..end, strand, type, name):
      1..380     +  enhancer       CMV enhancer: human cytomegalovirus immediate early enhancer
    381..584     +  promoter       CMV promoter: human cytomegalovirus (CMV) immediate early promoter
    586..605     +  promoter       PLtetO-1 promoter (fragment): modified phage lambda PL promoter with tet operator sites (Lutz and Bujard, 1997)
    607..626     +  promoter       PLtetO-1 promoter (fragment): modified phage lambda PL promoter with tet operator sites (Lutz and Bujard, 1997)
    634..667     +  promoter       TRE3GV promoter (fragment): 3rd-generation Tet-responsive promoter that can be activated by binding of Tet-On® 3G, optimized for retroviral and lentiviral vectors
    762..1469    +  CDS            mCherry: mCherry is a basic (constitutively fluorescent) red fluorescent protein published in 2004, derived from Discosoma sp.. It is reported to be a very rapidly-maturing monomer with low acid sensitivity.
   1482..2441    +  CDS            BirA(R118G): promiscuous R118G mutant of the E. coli biotin protein ligase (Cronan, 2005) also known as BirA* or BioID
   2534..2758    +  polyA_signal   bGH poly(A) signal: bovine growth hormone polyadenylation signal
   2762..2783    +  promoter       SV40 promoter (fragment): SV40 enhancer and early promoter
   2804..3037    +  rep_origin     f1 ori (fragment) (sequence partly withheld): f1 bacteriophage origin of replication; arrow indicates direction of (+) strand synthesis
   3042..3089    +  protein_bind   FRT: FLP-mediated recombination occurs in the 8-bp core sequence TCTAGAAA (Turan and Bode, 2011). FLP recombinase from the Saccharomyces cerevisiae 2μ plasmid
   3097..4119    +  CDS            HygR: aminoglycoside phosphotransferase from E. coli; aph(4)-Ia; confers resistance to hygromycin
   4129..4254    +  CDS            ble (fragment): BLE_KLEPN - Experimental evidence at protein level: Swiss-Prot protein existence level 1. Binding protein with a strong affinity to the bleomycin family of antibiotics. Binds to CL990; an antimitotic-antibiotic compound. From Klebsiella pneumoniae.
   4249..4370    +  polyA_signal   SV40 poly(A) signal: SV40 polyadenylation signal
   4443..4459    -  protein_bind   lac operator: The lac repressor binds to the lac operator to inhibit transcription in E. coli. This inhibition can be relieved by adding lactose or isopropyl-β-D-thiogalactopyranoside (IPTG). lac repressor encoded by lacI
   4467..4497    -  promoter       lac promoter: promoter for the E. coli lac operon
   4512..4533    -  protein_bind   CAP binding site: CAP binding activates transcription in the presence of cAMP. E. coli catabolite activator protein
   4546..4638    -  CDS            lacI (fragment): lac repressor; lacI; The lac repressor binds to the lac operator to inhibit transcription in E. coli. This inhibition can be relieved by adding lactose or isopropyl-β-D-thiogalactopyranoside (IPTG).
   4821..5409    -  rep_origin     ori: high-copy-number ColE1/pMB1/pBR322/pUC origin of replication
   5580..6440    -  CDS            AmpR: β-lactamase; bla; confers resistance to ampicillin, carbenicillin, and related antibiotics
   6441..6545    -  promoter       AmpR promoter: bla
   6604..6656    -  misc_feature   bom (fragment): basis of mobility region from pBR322
>Addgene plasmid #154458 | pCDNA5/mCherry-pBirA-HA | addgene full sequence | sequence record 309468 | Addgene NGS Result
GACATTGATTATTGACTAGTTATTAATAGTAATCAATTACGGGGTCATTAGTTCATAGCCCATATATGGA
GTTCCGCGTTACATAACTTACGGTAAATGGCCCGCCTGGCTGACCGCCCAACGACCCCCGCCCATTGACG
TCAATAATGACGTATGTTCCCATAGTAACGCCAATAGGGACTTTCCATTGACGTCAATGGGTGGAGTATT
TACGGTAAACTGCCCACTTGGCAGTACATCAAGTGTATCATATGCCAAGTACGCCCCCTATTGACGTCAA
TGACGGTAAATGGCCCGCCTGGCATTATGCCCAGTACATGACCTTATGGGACTTTCCTACTTGGCAGTAC
ATCTACGTATTAGTCATCGCTATTACCATGGTGATGCGGTTTTGGCAGTACATCAATGGGCGTGGATAGC
GGTTTGACTCACGGGGATTTCCAAGTCTCCACCCCATTGACGTCAATGGGAGTTTGTTTTGGCACCAAAA
TCAACGGGACTTTCCAAAATGTCGTAACAACTCCGCCCCATTGACGCAAATGGGCGGTAGGCGTGTACGG
TGGGAGGTCTATATAAGCAGAGCTCTCCCTATCAGTGATAGAGATCTCCCTATCAGTGATAGAGATCGTC
GACGAGCTCGTTTAGTGAACCGTCAGATCGCCTGGAGACGCCATCCACGCTGTTTTGACCTCCATAGAAG
ACACCGGGACCGATCCAGCCTCCGGACTCTAGCGTTTAAACTTAAGCTTGGTACCATCGATATGGTGAGC
AAGGGCGAGGAGGATAACATGGCCATCATCAAGGAGTTCATGCGCTTCAAGGTGCACATGGAGGGCTCCG
TGAACGGCCACGAGTTCGAGATCGAGGGCGAGGGCGAGGGCCGCCCCTACGAGGGCACCCAGACCGCCAA
GCTGAAGGTGACCAAGGGTGGCCCCCTGCCCTTCGCCTGGGACATCCTGTCCCCTCAGTTCATGTACGGC
TCCAAGGCCTACGTGAAGCACCCCGCCGACATCCCCGACTACTTGAAGCTGTCCTTCCCCGAGGGCTTCA
AGTGGGAGCGCGTGATGAACTTCGAGGACGGCGGCGTGGTGACCGTGACCCAGGACTCCTCCCTGCAGGA
CGGCGAGTTCATCTACAAGGTGAAGCTGCGCGGCACCAACTTCCCCTCCGACGGCCCCGTAATGCAGAAG
AAGACCATGGGCTGGGAGGCCTCCTCCGAGCGGATGTACCCCGAGGACGGCGCCCTGAAGGGCGAGATCA
AGCAGAGGCTGAAGCTGAAGGACGGCGGCCACTACGACGCTGAGGTCAAGACCACCTACAAGGCCAAGAA
GCCCGTGCAGCTGCCCGGCGCCTACAACGTCAACATCAAGTTGGACATCACCTCCCACAACGAGGACTAC
ACCATCGTGGAACAGTACGAACGCGCCGAGGGCCGCCACTCCACCGGCGGCATGGACGAGCTGTACAAGG
AATTCGGATCCAAGGACAACACCGTGCCCCTGAAGCTGATCGCCCTGCTGGCCAACGGCGAGTTCCACTC
TGGCGAGCAGCTGGGAGAGACCCTGGGAATGAGCAGAGCCGCCATCAACAAGCACATCCAGACACTGAGA
GACTGGGGAGTGGACGTGTTCACCGTGCCTGGCAAGGGCTACAGCCTGCCTGAGCCTATCCAGCTGCTGA
ACGCCAAGCAGATCCTGGGACAGCTGGATGGCGGAAGCGTGGCCGTGCTGCCTGTGATCGACTCCACCAA
TCAGTACCTGCTGGACAGAATCGGAGAGCTGAAGTCCGGCGACGCCTGCATCGCCGAGTACCAGCAGGCT
GGCAGAGGAGGCAGAGGACGGAAGTGGTTCAGCCCATTCGGAGCCAACCTGTACCTGTCCATGTTCTGGA
GACTGGAGCAGGGACCTGCTGCTGCCATCGGACTGAGTCTGGTGATCGGAATCGTGATGGCCGAGGTGCT
GAGAAAGCTGGGAGCCGACAAGGTGAGAGTGAAGTGGCCTAATGACCTGTACCTCCAGGACCGCAAGCTG
GCTGGCATCCTGGTGGAGCTGACAGGCAAGACAGGCGATGCCGCTCAGATCGTGATCGGAGCCGGAATCA
ACATGGCCATGAGAAGAGTGGAGGAGAGCGTGGTGAACCAGGGCTGGATCACCCTGCAGGAGGCTGGCAT
CAACCTGGACCGGAACACCCTGGCCGCCATGCTGATCAGAGAGCTGAGAGCCGCTCTGGAGCTGTTCGAG
CAGGAGGGACTGGCTCCTTACCTGAGCAGATGGGAGAAGCTGGACAACTTCATCAACAGACCTGTGAAGC
TGATCATCGGCGACAAGGAAATCTTCGGCATCTCCAGAGGAATCGACAAGCAGGGAGCTCTGCTGCTGGA
GCAGGACGGAATCATCAAGCCCTGGATGGGCGGAGAAATCTCCCTGAGAAGCGCAGAGAAGGCTTACCCT
TACGATGTACCGGATTACGCAGCGGCCGCTAGGGCGCGCCCTCGAGTCTAGAGGGCCCGTTTAAACCCGC
TGATCAGCCTCGACTGTGCCTTCTAGTTGCCAGCCATCTGTTGTTTGCCCCTCCCCCGTGCCTTCCTTGA
CCCTGGAAGGTGCCACTCCCACTGTCCTTTCCTAATAAAATGAGGAAATTGCATCGCATTGTCTGAGTAG
GTGTCATTCTATTCTGGGGGGTGGGGTGGGGCAGGACAGCAAGGGGGAGGATTGGGAAGACAATAGCAGG
CATGCTGGGGATGCGGTGGGCTCTATGGCTTCTGAGGCGGAAAGAACCAGCTGGGGCTCTAGGGGGTATC
CCC
[124 nt withheld, positions 2804-2927]
C
[91 nt withheld, positions 2929-3019]
AGGGTGATGGTTCACGTACCTAGAAGTTCCTATTCCGAAGTTCCTATTCTCTAGAAAGTATAGGAACTTC
CTTGGCCAAAAAGCCTGAACTCACCGCGACGTCTGTCGAGAAGTTTCTGATCGAAAAGTTCGACAGCGTC
TCCGACCTGATGCAGCTCTCGGAGGGCGAAGAATCTCGTGCTTTCAGCTTCGATGTAGGAGGGCGTGGAT
ATGTCCTGCGGGTAAATAGCTGCGCCGATGGTTTCTACAAAGATCGTTATGTTTATCGGCACTTTGCATC
GGCCGCGCTCCCGATTCCGGAAGTGCTTGACATTGGGGAATTCAGCGAGAGCCTGACCTATTGCATCTCC
CGCCGTGCACAGGGTGTCACGTTGCAAGACCTGCCTGAAACCGAACTGCCCGCTGTTCTGCAGCCGGTCG
CGGAGGCCATGGATGCGATCGCTGCGGCCGATCTTAGCCAGACGAGCGGGTTCGGCCCATTCGGACCGCA
AGGAATCGGTCAATACACTACATGGCGTGATTTCATATGCGCGATTGCTGATCCCCATGTGTATCACTGG
CAAACTGTGATGGACGACACCGTCAGTGCGTCCGTCGCGCAGGCTCTCGATGAGCTGATGCTTTGGGCCG
AGGACTGCCCCGAAGTCCGGCACCTCGTGCACGCGGATTTCGGCTCCAACAATGTCCTGACGGACAATGG
CCGCATAACAGCGGTCATTGACTGGAGCGAGGCGATGTTCGGGGATTCCCAATACGAGGTCGCCAACATC
TTCTTCTGGAGGCCGTGGTTGGCTTGTATGGAGCAGCAGACGCGCTACTTCGAGCGGAGGCATCCGGAGC
TTGCAGGATCGCCGCGGCTCCGGGCGTATATGCTCCGCATTGGTCTTGACCAACTCTATCAGAGCTTGGT
TGACGGCAATTTCGATGATGCAGCTTGGGCGCAGGGTCGATGCGACGCAATCGTCCGATCCGGAGCCGGG
ACTGTCGGGCGTACACAAATCGCCCGCAGAAGCGCGGCCGTCTGGACCGATGGCTGTGTAGAAGTACTCG
CCGATAGTGGAAACCGACGCCCCAGCACTCGTCCGAGGGCAAAGGAATAGCACGTACTACGAGATTTCGA
TTCCACCGCCGCCTTCTATGAAAGGTTGGGCTTCGGAATCGTTTTCCGGGACGCCGGCTGGATGATCCTC
CAGCGCGGGGATCTCATGCTGGAGTTCTTCGCCCACCCCAACTTGTTTATTGCAGCTTATAATGGTTACA
AATAAAGCAATAGCATCACAAATTTCACAAATAAAGCATTTTTTTCACTGCATTCTAGTTGTGGTTTGTC
CAAACTCATCAATGTATCTTATCATGTCTGTATACCGTCGACCTCTAGCTAGAGCTTGGCGTAATCATGG
TCATAGCTGTTTCCTGTGTGAAATTGTTATCCGCTCACAATTCCACACAACATACGAGCCGGAAGCATAA
AGTGTAAAGCCTGGGGTGCCTAATGAGTGAGCTAACTCACATTAATTGCGTTGCGCTCACTGCCCGCTTT
CCAGTCGGGAAACCTGTCGTGCCAGCTGCATTAATGAATCGGCCAACGCGCGGGGAGAGGCGGTTTGCGT
ATTGGGCGCTCTTCCGCTTCCTCGCTCACTGACTCGCTGCGCTCGGTCGTTCGGCTGCGGCGAGCGGTAT
CAGCTCACTCAAAGGCGGTAATACGGTTATCCACAGAATCAGGGGATAACGCAGGAAAGAACATGTGAGC
AAAAGGCCAGCAAAAGGCCAGGAACCGTAAAAAGGCCGCGTTGCTGGCGTTTTTCCATAGGCTCCGCCCC
CCTGACGAGCATCACAAAAATCGACGCTCAAGTCAGAGGTGGCGAAACCCGACAGGACTATAAAGATACC
AGGCGTTTCCCCCTGGAAGCTCCCTCGTGCGCTCTCCTGTTCCGACCCTGCCGCTTACCGGATACCTGTC
CGCCTTTCTCCCTTCGGGAAGCGTGGCGCTTTCTCATAGCTCACGCTGTAGGTATCTCAGTTCGGTGTAG
GTCGTTCGCTCCAAGCTGGGCTGTGTGCACGAACCCCCCGTTCAGCCCGACCGCTGCGCCTTATCCGGTA
ACTATCGTCTTGAGTCCAACCCGGTAAGACACGACTTATCGCCACTGGCAGCAGCCACTGGTAACAGGAT
TAGCAGAGCGAGGTATGTAGGCGGTGCTACAGAGTTCTTGAAGTGGTGGCCTAACTACGGCTACACTAGA
AGAACAGTATTTGGTATCTGCGCTCTGCTGAAGCCAGTTACCTTCGGAAAAAGAGTTGGTAGCTCTTGAT
CCGGCAAACAAACCACCGCTGGTAGCGGTGGTTTTTTTGTTTGCAAGCAGCAGATTACGCGCAGAAAAAA
AGGATCTCAAGAAGATCCTTTGATCTTTTCTACGGGGTCTGACGCTCAGTGGAACGAAAACTCACGTTAA
GGGATTTTGGTCATGAGATTATCAAAAAGGATCTTCACCTAGATCCTTTTAAATTAAAAATGAAGTTTTA
AATCAATCTAAAGTATATATGAGTAAACTTGGTCTGACAGTTACCAATGCTTAATCAGTGAGGCACCTAT
CTCAGCGATCTGTCTATTTCGTTCATCCATAGTTGCCTGACTCCCCGTCGTGTAGATAACTACGATACGG
GAGGGCTTACCATCTGGCCCCAGTGCTGCAATGATACCGCGAGACCCACGCTCACCGGCTCCAGATTTAT
CAGCAATAAACCAGCCAGCCGGAAGGGCCGAGCGCAGAAGTGGTCCTGCAACTTTATCCGCCTCCATCCA
GTCTATTAATTGTTGCCGGGAAGCTAGAGTAAGTAGTTCGCCAGTTAATAGTTTGCGCAACGTTGTTGCC
ATTGCTACAGGCATCGTGGTGTCACGCTCGTCGTTTGGTATGGCTTCATTCAGCTCCGGTTCCCAACGAT
CAAGGCGAGTTACATGATCCCCCATGTTGTGCAAAAAAGCGGTTAGCTCCTTCGGTCCTCCGATCGTTGT
CAGAAGTAAGTTGGCCGCAGTGTTATCACTCATGGTTATGGCAGCACTGCATAATTCTCTTACTGTCATG
CCATCCGTAAGATGCTTTTCTGTGACTGGTGAGTACTCAACCAAGTCATTCTGAGAATAGTGTATGCGGC
GACCGAGTTGCTCTTGCCCGGCGTCAATACGGGATAATACCGCGCCACATAGCAGAACTTTAAAAGTGCT
CATCATTGGAAAACGTTCTTCGGGGCGAAAACTCTCAAGGATCTTACCGCTGTTGAGATCCAGTTCGATG
TAACCCACTCGTGCACCCAACTGATCTTCAGCATCTTTTACTTTCACCAGCGTTTCTGGGTGAGCAAAAA
CAGGAAGGCAAAATGCCGCAAAAAAGGGAATAAGGGCGACACGGAAATGTTGAATACTCATACTCTTCCT
TTTTCAATATTATTGAAGCATTTATCAGGGTTATTGTCTCATGAGCGGATACATATTTGAATGTATTTAG
AAAAATAAACAAATAGGGGTTCCGCGCACATTTCCCCGAAAAGTGCCACCTGACGTCGACGGATCGGGAG
ATCTCCCGATCCCCTATGGTGCACTCTCAGTACAATCTGCTCTGATGCCGCATAGTTAAGCCAGTATCTG
CTCCCTGCTTGTGTGTTGGAGGTCGCTGAGTAGTGCGCGAGCAAAATTTAAGCTACAACAAGGCAAGGCT
TGACCGACAATTGCATGAAGAATCTGCTTAGGGTTAGGCGTTTTGCGCTGCTTCGCGATGTACGGGCCAG
ATATACGCGTT
