>Addgene plasmid #154458 | pCDNA5/mCherry-pBirA-HA | depositor partial sequence | sequence record 298948 | mCherry-pBirA-HA
ATGGTGAGCAAGGGCGAGGAGGATAACATGGCCATCATCAAGGAGTTCATGCGCTTCAAGGTGCACATGG
AGGGCTCCGTGAACGGCCACGAGTTCGAGATCGAGGGCGAGGGCGAGGGCCGCCCCTACGAGGGCACCCA
GACCGCCAAGCTGAAGGTGACCAAGGGTGGCCCCCTGCCCTTCGCCTGGGACATCCTGTCCCCTCAGTTC
ATGTACGGCTCCAAGGCCTACGTGAAGCACCCCGCCGACATCCCCGACTACTTGAAGCTGTCCTTCCCCG
AGGGCTTCAAGTGGGAGCGCGTGATGAACTTCGAGGACGGCGGCGTGGTGACCGTGACCCAGGACTCCTC
CCTGCAGGACGGCGAGTTCATCTACAAGGTGAAGCTGCGCGGCACCAACTTCCCCTCCGACGGCCCCGTA
ATGCAGAAGAAGACCATGGGCTGGGAGGCCTCCTCCGAGCGGATGTACCCCGAGGACGGCGCCCTGAAGG
GCGAGATCAAGCAGAGGCTGAAGCTGAAGGACGGCGGCCACTACGACGCTGAGGTCAAGACCACCTACAA
GGCCAAGAAGCCCGTGCAGCTGCCCGGCGCCTACAACGTCAACATCAAGTTGGACATCACCTCCCACAAC
GAGGACTACACCATCGTGGAACAGTACGAACGCGCCGAGGGCCGCCACTCCACCGGCGGCATGGACGAGC
TGTACAAGGAATTCGGATCCAAGGACAACACCGTGCCCCTGAAGCTGATCGCCCTGCTGGCCAACGGCGA
GTTCCACTCTGGCGAGCAGCTGGGAGAGACCCTGGGAATGAGCAGAGCCGCCATCAACAAGCACATCCAG
ACACTGAGAGACTGGGGAGTGGACGTGTTCACCGTGCCTGGCAAGGGCTACAGCCTGCCTGAGCCTATCC
AGCTGCTGAACGCCAAGCAGATCCTGGGACAGCTGGATGGCGGAAGCGTGGCCGTGCTGCCTGTGATCGA
CTCCACCAATCAGTACCTGCTGGACAGAATCGGAGAGCTGAAGTCCGGCGACGCCTGCATCGCCGAGTAC
CAGCAGGCTGGCAGAGGAGGCAGAGGACGGAAGTGGTTCAGCCCATTCGGAGCCAACCTGTACCTGTCCA
TGTTCTGGAGACTGGAGCAGGGACCTGCTGCTGCCATCGGACTGAGTCTGGTGATCGGAATCGTGATGGC
CGAGGTGCTGAGAAAGCTGGGAGCCGACAAGGTGAGAGTGAAGTGGCCTAATGACCTGTACCTCCAGGAC
CGCAAGCTGGCTGGCATCCTGGTGGAGCTGACAGGCAAGACAGGCGATGCCGCTCAGATCGTGATCGGAG
CCGGAATCAACATGGCCATGAGAAGAGTGGAGGAGAGCGTGGTGAACCAGGGCTGGATCACCCTGCAGGA
GGCTGGCATCAACCTGGACCGGAACACCCTGGCCGCCATGCTGATCAGAGAGCTGAGAGCCGCTCTGGAG
CTGTTCGAGCAGGAGGGACTGGCTCCTTACCTGAGCAGATGGGAGAAGCTGGACAACTTCATCAACAGAC
CTGTGAAGCTGATCATCGGCGACAAGGAAATCTTCGGCATCTCCAGAGGAATCGACAAGCAGGGAGCTCT
GCTGCTGGAGCAGGACGGAATCATCAAGCCCTGGATGGGCGGAGAAATCTCCCTGAGAAGCGCAGAGAAG
GCTTACCCTTACGATGTACCGGATTACGCAGCGGCCGCTAG
